>Addgene plasmid #16804 | XE93 mFZ3-CS2+ | addgene partial sequence | sequence record 52818 | Sp6 5'-ATTTAGGTGACACTATAG-3'
GATTCGAATTCCCACCATGGCTGTGAGCTGGATTGTCTTTGATCTTTGGCTCTTGACTGTGTTTCTGGGG
CAGATAGGTGGGCACAGTTTGTTTTCTTGTGAACCTATAACCTTGAGGATGTGCCAAGATTTGCCTTACA
ATACTACCTTCATGCCTAATCTTCTGAACCATTATGACCAACAGACTGCAGCTTTAGCAATGGAGCCCTT
CCACCCTATGGTGAACCTGGATTGTTCTCGGGATTTTCGGCCATTTCTTTGTGCACTCTATGCCCCTATT
TGTATGGAATATGGACGTGTCACACTTCCCTGCCGTAGGCTGTGTCAGCGTGCCTATAGCGAGTGTTCAA
AACTCATGGAGATGTTTGGTGTCCCGTGGCCTGAAGATATGGAGTGCAGTAGGTTTCCAGATTGTGATGA
GCCATATCCCCGACTTGTGGATTTGAATTTAGTTGGAGATCCAACTGAAGGAGCCCCAGTTGCAGTGCAG
AGGGACTATGGTTTTTGGTGTCCCAGAGAGTTAAAAATTGATCCTGATCTTGGCTATTCCTTTCTGCACG
TGCGAGATTGTTCGCCACCATGTCCCAATATGTACTTCAGGAGAGAAGAACTGTCATTTGCTCGCTATTT
CATAGGCCTGATTTCAATCATTTGCCTCTCTGCCACATTGTTTACTTTTTTAACCTTTCTAATTGACGTC
ACAAGATTCCGTTACCCTGAAAGACCTATCATATTTTATGCAGTCTGCTACATGATGGTGTCATTAATTT
TCTTCATTGGGTTT
