[The description below was written by a language model from this plasmid's Addgene catalogue record.]
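Description:
XE93 mFZ3-CS2+ is a Xenopus expression plasmid that carries the mouse Frizzled-3 gene (Fzd3, also called mfz3 or Fz3) in the CS2+ backbone. The backbone is about 4.1 kb without the insert. It is maintained in E. coli as a high-copy plasmid under ampicillin selection. The insert is a fragment of roughly 2.3 kb, placed between the EcoRI and XbaI sites of the vector after being transferred from an earlier mFZ3/pRK5 clone. The record does not say whether these sites survived cloning. According to the depositor's notes, the fragment contains the full coding sequence of mouse Frizzled-3 and has an engineered optimal Kozak sequence to favour efficient translation initiation. No epitope tag or reporter fusion is mentioned.

The record provides no feature table and does not list the regulatory elements. An SP6 primer is given for sequencing from the 5′ side, which indicates an SP6 promoter upstream of the insert. This fits the general design of CS2+ vectors, which are commonly used to make synthetic capped mRNA by in vitro transcription for microinjection into Xenopus embryos. CS2+ vectors also generally carry a CMV-derived promoter and an SV40 polyadenylation signal for direct expression in vertebrate cells, but those elements are not confirmed here.

Frizzled-3 is a seven-pass transmembrane Wnt receptor. The associated publication compared how different Wnt and Frizzled homologs stimulate protein kinase C in a G-protein-dependent manner. The plasmid is therefore suited to overexpressing mouse Fzd3 for studies of Wnt/Frizzled signalling, particularly in Xenopus embryo assays.
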