Addgene plasmid #16804: XE93 mFZ3-CS2+
Depositing lab: Randall Moon. Depositing organization: University of Washington. Publication: Protein kinase C is differentially stimulated by Wnt and Frizzled homologs in a G-protein-dependent manner. Sheldahl LC, Park M, Malbon CC, Moon RT. Curr Biol. 1999 Jul 1;9(13):695-8. doi: 10.1016/s0960-9822(99)80310-8. PubMed 10395542.
Backbone
  Vector backbone: CS2+
  Backbone size w/o insert (bp): 4095
  Vector type: Xenopus Expression
Growth in bacteria
  Bacterial resistance: Ampicillin, 100 μg/mL
  Growth temperature: 37°C
  Growth strain: DH5alpha
  Copy number: High Copy
Gene/Insert
  Gene/Insert name: mFZ3-CS2+ (alt names: mfz3; fzd3)
  Species: M. musculus (mouse)
  Insert size (bp): 2300
  GenBank ID: U43205
  Entrez Gene: Fzd3 (a.k.a. D930050A07Rik, Fz3)
  Cloning method: Restriction Enzyme; 5′ cloning site EcoR1 (unknown if destroyed); 3′ cloning site Xba1 (unknown if destroyed)
  Sequencing primers: 5′ SP6
Terms and licenses: Academic/Nonprofit Terms; Industry Terms: Not Available to Industry
Depositor comments: Insert: EcoRI to XbaI 2.3 kd clone mFZ3/pRK5 from Nathans lab. Contains full coding (with engineered optimal kozak sequence) sequence of mouse frizzled 3 (accession # U43205) Plasmid History: Constructed by: Rebecca Bates/Randall Moon. Notes for Use: Ref: Sheldahl et al., Current Biology, 9:695-698, 1999.
How to cite: XE93 mFZ3-CS2+ was a gift from Randall Moon (Addgene plasmid # 16804 ; http://n2t.net/addgene:16804 ; RRID:Addgene_16804)
